Addgene plasmid #39766: D-raf F290I
Depositing lab: Norbert Perrimon. Depositing organization: Harvard Medical School. Publication: Genetic and molecular analyses of mutations involved in Drosophila raf signal transduction. Lu X, Melnick MB, Hsu JC, Perrimon N. EMBO J. 1994 Jun 1;13(11):2592-9. PubMed 8013459.
Backbone
  Vector backbone: pCaSpeR-4
  Backbone size w/o insert (bp): 7855
  Vector type: Insect Expression
Growth in bacteria
  Bacterial resistance: Ampicillin, 100 μg/mL
  Growth temperature: 37°C
  Growth strain: DH5alpha
  Copy number: Unknown
Gene/Insert
  Gene/Insert name: d-raf
  Species: D. melanogaster (fly)
  Mutation: F290I
  Entrez Gene: Raf (a.k.a. Dmel_CG2845, 11-29, C110, CG2845, D-RAF, D-Raf, D-raf, D-raf1, DRaf, DRaf1, Dmel\CG2845, Draf, Draf-1, Draf1, EG:BACH48C10.3, Phl, RAF, Raf/phl, Raf1, dRaf, draf, l(1)2Fe, l(1)G0475, l(1)ph, l(1)phl, l(1)pole hole, l(1)polehole, l(1)polehole/draf, l(1)raf, lincRNA.937, ph, ph1, phl, raf, raf-1, raf1, rafl)
  Cloning method: Unknown
  Sequencing primers: 5′ pCaspeR4-5; 3′ pCaspeR4-3
Terms and licenses: Academic/Nonprofit Terms; Industry Terms: Not Available to Industry
Depositor comments: Perrimon Lab plasmid #90
How to cite: D-raf F290I was a gift from Norbert Perrimon (Addgene plasmid # 39766 ; http://n2t.net/addgene:39766 ; RRID:Addgene_39766)
