[The description below was written by a language model from this plasmid's Addgene catalogue record.]
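Description:
D-raf F290I is a Drosophila transformation and expression construct built in the pCaSpeR-4 backbone (about 7.9 kb without the insert) and catalogued as an insect expression vector. pCaSpeR-4 is a standard P-element germline transformation vector. In general terms, it carries P-element ends that allow transposase-mediated integration into the fly genome, along with a mini-white eye-colour marker for identifying transformants. No feature table accompanies this entry, so these elements come from general knowledge of the backbone rather than from annotation. In bacteria the plasmid is selected with ampicillin. The copy number is recorded as unknown.

The insert is the Drosophila melanogaster raf gene (Raf, also known as D-raf, pole hole or phl, CG2845), which encodes the fly homologue of the Raf serine/threonine kinase that acts in receptor tyrosine kinase/Ras signalling. This version carries a single amino-acid substitution, F290I. The record does not state the insert size, the cloning method or sites, or whether the fragment is genomic or cDNA. It also names no promoter. pCaSpeR-4 supplies no promoter for inserts, so expression would depend on regulatory sequences within the cloned fragment, but the record does not confirm that such sequences are present. No tags or reporters are listed.

The associated publication is a genetic and molecular analysis of mutations affecting Drosophila raf signal transduction. The construct was therefore probably used to introduce the mutant raf allele into flies and test how the F290I change affects Raf function in vivo. The record does not say what effect the mutation has.
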