>Addgene plasmid #39766 | D-raf F290I | addgene partial sequence | sequence record 56551 | pCasper-R 5'-GTCGGCAAGAGACATCCACT-3'
AGTGAAAGGAATAGTATTCTGAGTGTCGTATTGAGTCTGAGTGAGACAGCGATATGATTGTTGATTAACC
CTTAGCATGTCCGTGGGGTTTGAATTAACTCATAATATTAATTAGACGAAATTATTTTTAAAGTTTTATT
TTTAATAATTTGCGAGTACGCAAAGCTTGGCTGCAGGTCGACCTCGAGGCCTCGAGTTAACGTTACGTTA
ACGTTAACGTTCGAGGTCGACTCTAGAGGATCCTAACTTATCGGCCAAGCCATCAACAGCAATTGAGAAA
CCTATCTTGATGTAATAAGGATATACAGACATATTATATATACATATATATATATAGCAATTGCAGTAAA
AATACCAGTCTGCTGGTTCTGCAATTACTTCAAAGATCGTGTTGAAAACGTTTTAAAATATTAATAATGG
TTTCATTTATTTGTATCATTTCAAGCGACCAAAAGTGACATTTAATTCAAATTTCGCGCCTATGCACGCC
ATCTATTGGTGATTTGCCGGAACGCGACGCTTGTGTCGGGGCTGCCACTTGAATCGAACCCATTTATGTT
TCTTCCATCACTACCACCTGCACCTGTATATGGTTAGTTGATTAATAGCCACGTCAAAAACTAATTTACC
TGTTGCCGCTCGTACCAGATCCAGATTTGTACTATCCCGAGAAGTTAAAAGCTCTAGGCAAATTAACAAT
TAGCCGCGACACAAACCCCGTTTCGCAGAGCACCTGATACCCTTTATCGTTATCGATTGGTACAGCCGAA
TCACGCCTCCTGATAACGATTAAACAAAAAGTCGAAATGTAGTAAAATTCGCGGAAAGTAAATAAATTGT
TATAGCCAAGGTGAAATAACGAGCGGCCAGCTA
