>Addgene plasmid #39766 | D-raf F290I | addgene partial sequence | sequence record 57603 | draf-F1 5'-AAGCCGAGCTGAACACTACC-3'
AGCTATTTATAAAATACCCGACATATGTGTATGTATGTATCTCACGACTTTGGTTCTTGCCCACAGAATA
CCAGGAGTTGACCTCCAAGCTCCACGAACTGGAGGCCAAGGAGCAGGAACTAATGGAGCGACTGAACTCG
CAGGACCAGCAGGAGGACTCCTCCTTGGTCGAGCGGTTCAAGGAGCAGCCCCACTATCAAAATCAAACTC
AAATCCTGCAGCAACAACGGCAATTGGCGCGAGTGCACCACGGCAACGATCTAACCGATAGCTTGGGCTC
TCAGCCGGGCAGCCAATGTGGAACTTTGACCCGTCAGCCCAAGATCCTTTTGCGAGCCCACCTGCCCAAT
CAACAGCGCACTTCAGTGGAGGTAATTTCGGGAGTACGACTATGTGATGCCCTCATGAAGGCCCTGAAAC
TCCGGCAACTAACGCCGGATATGTGCGAAGTAAGCACAACTCATTCCGGAAGACATATCATACCCTGGCA
CACGGATATCGGCACTCTGCATGTGGAGGAGATCTTTGTCAGGCTGCTGGATAAGTTTCCCATTAGGACA
CACATCAAGCACCAGATCATACGGAAGACCTTCTTCTCGTTGGTATTCTGCGAGGGCTGTCGAAGGCTTC
TGTTCACCGGGATCTACTGTAGCCAGTGTAATTTTCGATTCCATCAGAGGTGTGCCAATAGAGTGCCGAT
GCTGTGCCAGCCCTTTCCGATGGATAGCTACTATCAGCTACTGCTGGCCGAGAATCCGGATAATGGCGTT
GGTTTCCCCGGCAGAGGCACTGCTGTCCGCTTCAATATGAGCAGCCGGAGTCGCAGTCGTCGTTGCAGCA
GCAGTGGCAGCAGCAGCAGCTCGAAGCCACCATCTTCATCCTCCGGCAATCATCGACAGGGTCGTCCGCC
GAGGATCAGCC
